>Addgene plasmid #189781 | pYPQ141-ZmUBI-RZ-Cas12j2 | addgene full sequence | sequence record 375106 | Addgene Partial NGS Result
TTTCCCAGTCACGACGTTGTAAAACGACGGCCAGTCTTAAGCTCGGGCCCAATAATGATTTTATTTTGAC
TGATAGTGACCTGTTCGTTGCAACAAATTGATGAGCAATGCTTTTTTATAATGCCAACTTTGTATACAAA
AGTTGCCCCATGGCGTTCCCTCTAGAGAGATAATGAGCATTGCATGTCTAAGTTATAAAAAATTACCACA
TATTTTTTTTGTCACACTTGTTTGAAGTGCAGTTTATCTATCTTTATACATATATTTAAACTTTACTCTA
CGAATAATATAATCTATAGTACTACAATAATATCAGTGTTTTAGAGAATCATATAAATGAACAGTTAGAC
ATGGTCTAAAGGACAATTGAGTATTTTGACAACAGGACTCTACAGTTTTATCTTTTTAGTGTGCATGTGT
TCTCCTTTTTTTTTGCAAATAGCTTCACCTATATAATACTTCATCCATTTTATTAGTACATCCATTTAGG
GTTTAGGGTTAATGGTTTTTATAGACTAATTTTTTTAGTACATCTATTTTATTCTATTTTAGCCTCTAAA
TTAAGAAAACTAAAACTCTATTTTAGTTTTTTTATTTAATAATTTAGATATAAAATAGAATAAAATAAAG
TGACTAAAAATTAAACAAATACCCTTTAAGAAATTAAAAAAACTAAGGAAACATTTTTCTTGTTTCGAGT
AGATAATGCCAGCCTGTTAAACGCCGTCGACGAGTCTAACGGACACCAACCAGCGAACCAGCAGCGTCGC
GTCGGGCCAAGCGAAGCAGACGGCACGGCATCTCTGTCGCTGCCTCTGGACCCCTCTCGAGAGTTCCGCT
CCACCGTTGGACTTGCTCCGCTGTCGGCATCCAGAAATTGCGTGGCGGAGCGGCAGACGTGAGCCGGCAC
GGCAGGCGGCCTCCTCCTCCTCTCACGGCACCGGCAGCTACGGGGGATTCCTTTCCCACCGCTCCTTCGC
TTTCCCTTCCTCGCCCGCCGTAATAAATAGACACCCCCTCCACACCCTCTTTCCCCAACCTCGTGTTGTT
CGGAGCGCACACACACACAACCAGATCTCCCCCAAATCCMCCCSTCGGCMCCYCCGCTTCAAGGTACGCC
GCTCGTCCYCCCCCCCCCCCCCCTCTCTACCTTCTCTAGATCGGCGTTCCGGTCCATGGTTAGGGCCCGG
TAGTTCTACTTCTGTTCATGTTTGTGTTAGATCCGTGTTTGTGTTAGATCCGTGCTGCTAGCGTTCGTAC
ACGGATGCGACCTGTACGTCAGACACGTTCTGATTGCTAACTTGCCAGTGTTTCTCTTTGGGGAATCCTG
GGATGGCTCTAGCCGTTCCGCAGACGGGATCGATTTCATGATTTTTTTTGTTTCGTTGCATAGGGTTTGG
TTTGCCCTTTTCCTTTATTTCAATATATGCCGTGCACTTGTTTGTCGGGTCATCTTTTCATGCTTTTTTT
TGTCTTGGTTGTGATGATGTGGTCTGGTTGGGCGGTCGTTCTAGATCGGAGTAGAATTAATTCTGTTTCA
AACTACCTGGTGGATTTATTAATTTTGGATCTGTATGTGTGTGCCATACATATTCATAGTTACGAATTGA
AGATGATGGATGGAAATATCGATCTAGGATAGGTATACATGTTGATGCGGGTTTTACTGATGCATATACA
GAGATGCTTTTTGTTCGCTTGGTTGTGATGATGTGGTGTGGTTGGGCGGTCGTTCATTCGTTCTAGATCG
GAGTAGAATACTGTTTCAAACTACCTGGTGTATTTATTAATTTTGGAACTGTATGTGTGTGTCATACATC
TTCATAGTTACGAGTTTAAGATGGATGGAAATATCGATCTAGGATAGGTATACATGTTGATGTGGGTTTT
ACTGATGCATATACATGATGGCATATGCAGCATCTATTCATATGCTCTAACCTTGAGTACCTATCTATTA
TAATAAACAAGTATGTTTTATAATTATTTTGATCTTGATATACTTGGATGATGGCATATGCAGCAGCTAT
ATGTGGATTTTTTTAGCCCTGCCTTCATACGCTATTTATTTGCTTGGTACTGTTTCTTTTGTCGATGCTC
ACCCTGTTGTTTGGTGTTACTTCTGCAGGGATCCTCGTTGCTGATGAGTCCGTGAGGACGAAACGAGTAA
GCTCGTCCAACGATTGCCCCTCACGAGGGGACGAGACGGAGCTCAGTCTGACCGCGGCGTCTCTGGCCGG
CATGGTCCCAGCCTCCTCGCTGGCGCCGGCTGGGCAACATGCTTCGGCATGGCGAATGGGACGGTACCCG
GCCGGAATTCGACCCAGCTTTCTTGTACAAAGTTGGCATTATAAAAAATAATTGCTCATCAATTTGTTGC
AACGAACAGGTCACTATCAGTCAAAATAAAATCATTATTTGCCATCCAGCTGATATCCCCTATAGTGAGT
CGTATTACATGGTCATAGCATCCCCTATAGTGAGTCGTATTACATGGTCATAGCTGTTTCCTGGCAGCTC
TGGCCCGTGTCTCAAAATCTCTGATGTTACATTGCACAAGATAAAAATATATCATCATGCCTCCTCTGGA
CCAGCCAGGACAGAAATGCCTCGACTTCGCTGCTACCCAAGGTTGCCGGGTGACGCACACCGTGGAAACG
GATGAAGGCACGAACCCAGTGGACATAAGCCTGTTCGGTTCGTAAGCTGTAATGCAAGTAGCGTATGCGC
TCACGCAACTGGTCCAGAACCTTGACCGAACGCAGCGGTGGTAACGGCGCAGTGGCGGTTTTCATGGCTT
GTTATGACTGTTTTTTTGGGGTACAGTCTATGCCTCGGGCATCCAAGCAGCAAGCGCGTTACGCCGTGGG
TCGATGTTTGATGTTATGGAGCAGCAACGATGTTACGCAGCAGGGCAGTCGCCCTAAAACAAAGTTAAAC
ATTATGAGGGAAGCGGTGATCGCCGAAGTATCGACTCAACTATCAGAGGTAGTTGGCGTCATCGAGCGCC
ATCTCGAACCGACGTTGCTGGCCGTACATTTGTACGGCTCCGCAGTGGATGGCGGCCTGAAGCCACACAG
TGATATTGATTTGCTGGTTACGGTGACCGTAAGGCTTGATGAAACAACGCGGCGAGCTTTGATCAACGAC
CTTTTGGAAACTTCGGCTTCCCCTGGAGAGAGCGAGATTCTCCGCGCTGTAGAAGTCACCATTGTTGTGC
ACGACGACATCATTCCGTGGCGTTATCCAGCTAAGCGCGAACTGCAATTTGGAGAATGGCAGCGCAATGA
CATTCTTGCAGGTATCTTCGAGCCAGCCACGATCGACATTGATCTGGCTATCTTGCTGACAAAAGCAAGA
GAACATAGCGTTGCCTTGGTAGGTCCAGCGGCGGAGGAACTCTTTGATCCGGTTCCTGAACAGGATCTAT
TTGAGGCGCTAAATGAAACCTTAACGCTATGGAACTCGCCGCCCGACTGGGCTGGCGATGAGCGAAATGT
AGTGCTTACGTTGTCCCGCATTTGGTACAGCGCAGTAACCGGCAAAATCGCGCCGAAGGATGTCGCTGCC
GACTGGGCAATGGAGCGCCTGCCGGCCCAGTATCAGCCCGTCATACTTGAAGCTAGACAGGCTTATCTTG
GACAAGAAGAAGATCGCTTGGCCTCGCGCGCAGATCAGTTGGAAGAATTTGTCCACTACGTGAAAGGCGA
GATCACCAAGGTAGTCGGCAAATAACCCTCGAGCCACCCATGACCAAAATCCCTTAACGTGAGTTACGCG
TCGTTCCACTGAGCGTCAGACCCCGTAGAAAAGATCAAAGGATCTTCTTGAGATCCTTTTTTTCTGCGCG
TAATCTGCTGCTTGCAAACAAAAAAACCACCGCTACCAGCGGTGGTTTGTTTGCCGGATCAAGAGCTACC
AACTCTTTTTCCGAAGGTAACTGGCTTCAGCAGAGCGCAGATACCAAATACTGTTCTTCTAGTGTAGCCG
TAGTTAGGCCACCACTTCAAGAACTCTGTAGCACCGCCTACATACCTCGCTCTGCTAATCCTGTTACCAG
TGGCTGCTGCCAGTGGCGATAAGTCGTGTCTTACCGGGTTGGACTCAAGACGATAGTTACCGGATAAGGC
GCAGCGGTCGGGCTGAACGGGGGGTTCGTGCACACAGCCCAGCTTGGAGCGAACGACCTACACCGAACTG
AGATACCTACAGCGTGAGCTATGAGAAAGCGCCACGCTTCCCGAAGGGAGAAAGGCGGACAGGTATCCGG
TAAGCGGCAGGGTCGGAACAGGAGAGCGCACGAGGGAGCTTCCAGGGGGAAACGCCTGGTATCTTTATAG
TCCTGTCGGGTTTCGCCACCTCTGACTTGAGCGTCGATTTTTGTGATGCTCGTCAGGGGGGCGGAGCCTA
TGGAAAAACGCCAGCAACGCGGCCTTTTTACGGTTCCTGGCCTTTTGCTGGCCTTTTGCTCACATGTTCT
TTCCTGCGTTATCCCCTGATTCTGTGGATAACCGTATTACCGCCTTTGAGTGAGCTGATACCGCTCGCCG
CAGCCGAACGACCGAGCGCAGCGAGTCAGTGAGCGAGGAAGCGGAAGAGCGCCCAATACGCAAACCGCCT
CTCCCCGCGCGTTGGCCGATTCATTAATGCAGCTGGCACGACAGGTTTCCCGACTGGAAAGCGGGCAGTG
AGCGCAACGCAATTAATACGCGTACCGCGAGCCAGGAAGAGTTTGTAGAAACGCAAAAAGGCCATCCGTC
AGGATGGCCTTCTGCTTAGTTTGATGCCTGGCAGTTTATGGCGGGCGTCCTGCCCGCCACCCTCCGGGCC
GTTGCTTCACAACGTTCAAATCCGCTCCCGGCGGATTTGTCCTACTCAGGAGAGCGTTCACCGACAAACA
ACAGATAAAACGAAAGGCCCAGTCTTCCGACTGAGCCTTTCGTTTTATTTGATGCCTGGCAGTTCCCTAC
TCTCGCGTTAACGCTTGCATGGATGT
Features (pLannotate 1.2.2; 15 found; start..end, strand, type, name):
     51..134     +  protein_bind   attL1 (fragment): mutant version of attL; recombination site for the Gateway® LR reaction LR Clonase™
    125..145     +  protein_bind   attB5: mutant version of attB; core recombination site for the Gateway® BP reaction BP Clonase™
    166..2128    +  promoter       Ubi promoter: maize polyubiquitin gene promoter
   2141..2164    +  misc_RNA       sTRSV HHRz (fragment): hammerhead ribozyme from the tobacco ringspot virus satellite RNA (Khvorova et al., 2003)
   2322..2421    -  protein_bind   attL2: mutant version of attL; recombination site for the Gateway® LR reaction LR Clonase™
   2439..2457    -  promoter       T7 promoter: promoter for bacteriophage T7 RNA polymerase
   2474..2492    -  promoter       T7 promoter: promoter for bacteriophage T7 RNA polymerase
   2682..2705    +  promoter       Pc promoter (fragment): intI1 (promoter lies within the coding sequence); class 1 integron promoter
   2881..2937    +  CDS            GmR (fragment): gentamycin acetyltransferase; aacC1; confers resistance to gentamycin
   2944..3735    +  CDS            SmR: aminoglycoside adenylyltransferase (Murphy, 1985); aadA; confers resistance to spectinomycin and streptomycin
   3828..4416    +  rep_origin     ori: high-copy-number ColE1/pMB1/pBR322/pUC origin of replication
   4599..4691    +  CDS            lacI (fragment): lac repressor; lacI; The lac repressor binds to the lac operator to inhibit transcription in E. coli. This inhibition can be relieved by adding lactose or isopropyl-β-D-thiogalactopyranoside (IPTG).
   4746..4773    -  terminator     rrnB T2 terminator: transcription terminator T2 from the E. coli rrnB gene
   4905..4948    +  terminator     rrnB T1 terminator: Escherichia coli rrnB; transcription terminator T1 from the E. coli rrnB gene
   4995..35      -  CDS            lacZα (fragment) (across the origin): LacZα fragment of β-galactosidase; lacZ fragment
