[The description below was written by a language model from this plasmid's Addgene catalogue record and pLannotate feature annotations shown in this document.]
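Description:
pYPQ141-ZmUBI-RZ-Cas12j2 is a roughly 5 kb Gateway entry plasmid for expressing guide RNAs for the hypercompact CRISPR nuclease Cas12j2 (CasΦ) in plants. It is built on the pYPQ141 backbone and is maintained in E. coli from a high-copy ColE1/pUC-type origin. Selection is with spectinomycin through the aadA (SmR) aminoglycoside adenylyltransferase gene, which sits downstream of a class 1 integron Pc promoter fragment and a short remnant of a gentamicin resistance gene. The rrnB T1 and T2 terminators, small lacI and lacZα fragments and two T7 promoter sequences are annotated in the backbone and appear to be vector carry-over rather than functional parts of the payload.

The payload lies between Gateway recombination sites annotated as an attL1 fragment with an overlapping attB5-type core on one side and attL2 on the other, so the cassette can be moved by an LR reaction into a destination vector, presumably together with a nuclease entry clone, though the record does not detail the assembly scheme. Within these sites the maize polyubiquitin (ZmUbi) promoter, a strong Pol II promoter, drives a transcript carrying the Cas12j2 gRNA scaffold and a cloning site for a user-supplied spacer; no targeting sequence is present. Because Pol II transcripts are capped and polyadenylated, the guide is flanked by self-cleaving hammerhead and HDV ribozymes that release a precisely trimmed gRNA. The feature table detects only a hammerhead fragment; the scaffold, the HDV ribozyme and any terminator are not annotated. The associated work used Cas12j2 for genome editing, gene activation and epigenome editing in plants.
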