Addgene plasmid #189781: pYPQ141-ZmUBI-RZ-Cas12j2
Purpose: Cas12j2 (CasΦ) Gateway gRNA entry plasmid using Zea mays Ubi promoter and HH, HDV ribozyme processing
Depositing lab: Yiping Qi. Depositing organization: University of Maryland, College Park. Publication: Hypercompact CRISPR-Cas12j2 (CasPhi) enables genome editing, gene activation, and epigenome editing in plants. Liu S, Sretenovic S, Fan T, Cheng Y, Li G, Qi A, Tang X, Xu Y, Guo W, Zhong Z, He Y, Liang Y, Han Q, Zheng X, Gu X, Qi Y, Zhang Y. Plant Commun. 2022 Sep 20:100453. doi: 10.1016/j.xplc.2022.100453. PubMed 36127876.
Backbone
  Vector backbone: pYPQ141
  Total vector size (bp): 4997
  Vector type: CRISPR
Growth in bacteria
  Bacterial resistance: Spectinomycin, 50 μg/mL
  Growth temperature: 37°C
  Growth strain: DH5alpha
  Copy number: High Copy
Gene/Insert
  Gene/Insert name: gRNA cloning site (alt name: Cas12j2 (CasΦ) gRNA cloning site for ribozyme cleavage)
  gRNA/shRNA sequence: gRNA scaffold only
Terms and licenses: Academic/Nonprofit Terms; Industry Terms: Not Available to Industry
How to cite: pYPQ141-ZmUBI-RZ-Cas12j2 was a gift from Yiping Qi (Addgene plasmid # 189781 ; http://n2t.net/addgene:189781 ; RRID:Addgene_189781)
